>Addgene plasmid #16202 | pOX + nSlo2 | addgene partial sequence | sequence record 22561 | T3 5'-GCAATTAACCCTCACTAAAGG-3'
TTGTTCTTTTTGCAGAGCTCAGAATAAACGCTCAACTTTGGCAGAGCTAGCCACCATGTCGGACGACACA
AATAACAGAACTGACCGATGCACCATGAAGCATCGAGAGCGGCGAGTTGATAGTTGTCATTCATTGCCAT
CCGATTATAGAATACCAAATAAACATGTTGCTCGGATGCAGTATGGCGAAAAAAAGAACATCAAGCACAA
ACTTCAGCAATGGTTCATAGAAAACCCCAGTATCAGTGCTCGAATAAGATCCTGCAATGTGTTGATCAAA
CTATTAACATGTATATTATATTGTATTCGTGTCGTCAATGACGAAAGATCATATCCTGATGACTTTCCAT
TTTCGGAAGAAGAAGCTGGAAAACAAGATGTCACACTTTATAAATACTTACTATGGGTAGACTTCGATTT
CAAAATTTGGTTTCTACAAACAATGTTTGCTTGCATTAGTATGGTTTACACTATTTTGGTGTTTTATCTC
AGTTATTCGGGAAGTGTAGTTAGACTGCTCATCAATATTCATTTCTTACTGGAACTCATCACAAGTTTCC
CATTCATAATATCGATTTTTATTCCCAGCTTAACCTACTTATACGTTCCGGTGTTTCTCAACTGCTGGCT
TGCCAAAGGTGCTCTTCAAGCTATGATGAACGATCTCAATAGAAAATCTTTTATAAGCTCCTCTGCTCTA
TTTCGTCAACTTTTACTCTTGTTCTCAGTTCTGGCTTGCCTCATTTT
