[The description below was written by a language model from this plasmid's Addgene catalogue record.]
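Description:
pOX + nSlo2 is a Xenopus oocyte expression plasmid carrying the Caenorhabditis elegans slo-2 gene (also called nSlo2 or F08B12.3), which encodes a member of the Slowpoke family of potassium channels. The backbone, pOX, is about 3.2 kb, and the insert adds roughly 3.5 kb of unmutated coding sequence. It was cloned by restriction digestion between a 5′ NheI site and a 3′ site recorded as "Xbo1" (probably a misspelling, though the record does not clarify which enzyme was meant). Both sites are reported as preserved, so the insert should be excisable. The plasmid is propagated in standard E. coli under ampicillin selection. Its copy number is listed as unknown, and the origin of replication is not stated.

The record provides no feature table and does not name the promoter driving the insert. T3 and T7 are listed as the 5′ and 3′ sequencing primers, which indicates that phage promoter sequences flank the cloning site. Oocyte expression vectors of this kind are generally used as templates for in vitro transcription of cRNA, which is then injected into oocytes, but the record does not say which promoter yields the sense transcript or whether stabilising untranslated regions surround the insert. No epitope tags or reporter fusions are recorded.

The associated publication characterises SLO-2 as a K+ channel with an unusual dependence on chloride. This fits the construct's likely use, which is heterologous expression of the nematode channel in Xenopus oocytes for electrophysiological study of its gating, ion sensitivity and conductance.
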