Addgene plasmid #16202: pOX + nSlo2
Depositing lab: Larry Salkoff. Depositing organization: Washington University in Saint Louis. Publication: SLO-2, a K+ channel with an unusual Cl- dependence. Yuan A, Dourado M, Butler A, Walton N, Wei A, Salkoff L. Nat Neurosci. 2000 Aug . 3(8):771-9. 10.1038/77670 PubMed 10903569.
Backbone
  Vector backbone: pOX
  Backbone size w/o insert (bp): 3200
  Vector type: Xenopus Oocyte expression
Growth in bacteria
  Bacterial resistance: Ampicillin, 100 μg/mL
  Growth temperature: 37°C
  Growth strain: DH5alpha
  Copy number: Unknown
Gene/Insert
  Gene/Insert name: Caenorhabditis elegans SLOwpoke potassium channel (alt names: nSlo2; F08B12.3)
  Species: C. elegans (nematode)
  Insert size (bp): 3500
  Mutation: N/A
  GenBank ID: NM_077508
  Entrez Gene: slo-2 (a.k.a. CELE_F08B12.3)
  Cloning method: Restriction Enzyme; 5′ cloning site Nhe1 (not destroyed); 3′ cloning site Xbo1 (not destroyed)
  Sequencing primers: 5′ T3; 3′ T7
Terms and licenses: Academic/Nonprofit Terms; Industry Terms: Not Available to Industry
How to cite: pOX + nSlo2 was a gift from Larry Salkoff (Addgene plasmid # 16202 ; http://n2t.net/addgene:16202 ; RRID:Addgene_16202)
